LOCUS       pCX_mTagBFP2_mT2 7501 bp ds-DNA circular 27-MAR-2019
DEFINITION  synthetic circular DNA.
ACCESSION   .
VERSION     .
KEYWORDS    .
SOURCE      synthetic DNA construct
  ORGANISM  synthetic DNA construct
REFERENCE   1 (bases 1 to 7501)
  AUTHORS   .
  TITLE     Direct Submission
  JOURNAL   Exported Sunday, Mar 24, 2019 from SnapGene Viewer 4.3.4
            https://www.snapgene.com
COMMENT     Created: Friday, August 26, 2005 5:19 PM pCAGGS sequence from LMBP
            Martine Vanhoucke ;Nucleotide sequence of pCAGGS Date: 21/02/1992
            (Latest Update: 18/10/1999) ;Start of the nucleotide sequence in the
            middle of the first EcoRI site ;downstream from the AG promoter.
            ;(c) BCCM/LMBP Plasmid collection (Ghent University, Belgium).
COMMENT
COMMENT     ApEinfo:methylated:1
FEATURES             Location/Qualifiers
     enhancer        11..388
                     /note="hCMV"
                     /locus_tag="hCMV"
                     /label="hCMV"
                     /ApEinfo_label="hCMV"
                     /ApEinfo_fwdcolor="#5ac3fa"
                     /ApEinfo_revcolor="#5ac3fa"
                     /ApEinfo_graphicformat="arrow_data {{0 1 2 0 0 -1} {} 0}
                     width 5 offset 0"
     misc_feature    670..762
                     /note="Exon 1?"
                     /locus_tag="Exon 1?"
                     /label="Exon 1?"
                     /ApEinfo_label="Exon 1?"
                     /ApEinfo_fwdcolor="#7eff74"
                     /ApEinfo_revcolor="#7eff74"
                     /ApEinfo_graphicformat="arrow_data {{0 1 2 0 0 -1} {} 0}
                     width 5 offset 0"
     intron          763..1687
                     /note="intron"
                     /locus_tag="intron"
                     /label="intron"
                     /ApEinfo_label="intron"
                     /ApEinfo_fwdcolor="#eb606c"
                     /ApEinfo_revcolor="#eb606c"
                     /ApEinfo_graphicformat="arrow_data {{0 1 2 0 0 -1} {} 0}
                     width 5 offset 0"
     misc_feature    1652..1672
                     /note="HN737"
                     /locus_tag="HN737"
                     /label="HN737"
                     /ApEinfo_label="HN737"
                     /ApEinfo_fwdcolor="#7eff74"
                     /ApEinfo_revcolor="#7eff74"
                     /ApEinfo_graphicformat="arrow_data {{0 1 2 0 0 -1} {} 0}
                     width 5 offset 0"
     misc_feature    1696..1715
                     /note="HN382"
                     /locus_tag="HN382"
                     /label="HN382"
                     /ApEinfo_label="HN382"
                     /ApEinfo_fwdcolor="#7eff74"
                     /ApEinfo_revcolor="#7eff74"
                     /ApEinfo_graphicformat="arrow_data {{0 1 2 0 0 -1} {} 0}
                     width 5 offset 0"
     misc_feature    1745..2455
                     /note="mTagBFP2"
                     /locus_tag="mTagBFP2"
                     /label="mTagBFP2"
                     /ApEinfo_label="mTagBFP2"
                     /ApEinfo_fwdcolor="#7eff74"
                     /ApEinfo_revcolor="#7eff74"
                     /ApEinfo_graphicformat="arrow_data {{0 1 2 0 0 -1} {} 0}
                     width 5 offset 0"
     misc_feature    1943..1951
                     /note="mTagBFP2 chromophore"
                     /locus_tag="mTagBFP2 chromophore"
                     /label="mTagBFP2 chromophore"
                     /ApEinfo_label="mTagBFP2 chromophore"
                     /ApEinfo_fwdcolor="#7eff74"
                     /ApEinfo_revcolor="#7eff74"
                     /ApEinfo_graphicformat="arrow_data {{0 1 2 0 0 -1} {} 0}
                     width 5 offset 0"
     misc_feature    2456..2530
                     /note="mGRASP T2A"
                     /locus_tag="mGRASP T2A"
                     /label="mGRASP T2A"
                     /ApEinfo_label="mGRASP T2A"
                     /ApEinfo_fwdcolor="#7eff74"
                     /ApEinfo_revcolor="#7eff74"
                     /ApEinfo_graphicformat="arrow_data {{0 1 2 0 0 -1} {} 0}
                     width 5 offset 0"
     misc_feature    2540..4519
                     /locus_tag="iCreERT2"
                     /label="iCreERT2"
                     /ApEinfo_label="iCreERT2"
                     /ApEinfo_fwdcolor="#7eff74"
                     /ApEinfo_revcolor="#7eff74"
                     /ApEinfo_graphicformat="arrow_data {{0 1 2 0 0 -1} {} 0}
                     width 5 offset 0"
     CDS             2543..3565
                     /codon_start=1
                     /translation="NLLTVHQNLPALPVDATSDEVRKNLMDMFRDRQAFSEHTWKMLLS
                     VCRSWAAWCKLNNRKWFPAEPEDVRDYLLYLQARGLAVKTIQQHLGQLNMLHRRSGLPR
                     PSDSNAVSLVMRRIRKENVDAGERAKQALAFERTDFDQVRSLMENSDRCQDIRNLAFLG
                     IAYNTLLRIAEIARIRVKDISRTDGGRMLIHIGRTKTLVSTAGVEKALSLGVTKLVERW
                     ISVSGVADDPNNYLFCRVRKNGVAAPSATSQLSTRALEGIFEATHRLIYGAKDDSGQRY
                     LAWSGHSARVGAARDMARAGVSIPEIMQAGGWTNVNIVMNYIRNLDSETGAMVRLLEDG
                     D"
                     /locus_tag="iCre"
                     /label="iCre"
                     /ApEinfo_label="iCre"
                     /ApEinfo_fwdcolor="#e9d024"
                     /ApEinfo_revcolor="#e9d024"
                     /ApEinfo_graphicformat="arrow_data {{0 1 2 0 0 -1} {} 0}
                     width 5 offset 0"
     misc_feature    complement(2948..2967)
                     /locus_tag="Rev primer"
                     /label="Rev primer"
                     /ApEinfo_label="Rev primer"
                     /ApEinfo_fwdcolor="#7eff74"
                     /ApEinfo_revcolor="#7eff74"
                     /ApEinfo_graphicformat="arrow_data {{0 1 2 0 0 -1} {} 0}
                     width 5 offset 0"
     CDS             3578..4513
                     /codon_start=1
                     /product="mutated ligand-binding domain of the human
                     estrogen receptor (Feil et al., 1997)"
                     /translation="AGDMRAANLWPSPLMIKRSKKNSLALSLTADQMVSALLDAEPPIL
                     YSEYDPTRPFSEASMMGLLTNLADRELVHMINWAKRVPGFVDLTLHDQVHLLECAWLEI
                     LMIGLVWRSMEHPVKLLFAPNLLLDRNQGKCVEGMVEIFDMLLATSSRFRMMNLQGEEF
                     VCLKSIILLNSGVYTFLSSTLKSLEEKDHIHRVLDKITDTLIHLMAKAGLTLQQQHQRL
                     AQLLLILSHIRHMSNKGMEHLYSMKCKNVVPLYDLLLEAADAHRLHAPTSRGGASVEET
                     DQSHLATAGSTSSHSLQKYYITGEAEGFPAT"
                     /locus_tag="ERT2"
                     /label="ERT2"
                     /ApEinfo_label="ERT2"
                     /ApEinfo_fwdcolor="#e9d024"
                     /ApEinfo_revcolor="#e9d024"
                     /ApEinfo_graphicformat="arrow_data {{0 1 2 0 0 -1} {} 0}
                     width 5 offset 0"
     3'UTR           4529..4620
                     /note="rabbit b-globin 3' UTR, polyA"
                     /locus_tag="rabbit b-globin 3' UTR, polyA"
                     /label="rabbit b-globin 3' UTR, polyA"
                     /ApEinfo_label="rabbit b-globin 3' UTR, polyA"
                     /ApEinfo_fwdcolor="#f76ca1"
                     /ApEinfo_revcolor="#008040"
                     /ApEinfo_graphicformat="arrow_data {{0 1 2 0 0 -1} {} 0}
                     width 5 offset 0"
     3'UTR           4621..4977
                     /note="rabbit b-globin 3' flanking region"
                     /locus_tag="rabbit b-globin 3' flanking region"
                     /label="rabbit b-globin 3' flanking region"
                     /ApEinfo_label="rabbit b-globin 3' flanking region"
                     /ApEinfo_fwdcolor="#f76ca1"
                     /ApEinfo_revcolor="#008040"
                     /ApEinfo_graphicformat="arrow_data {{0 1 2 0 0 -1} {} 0}
                     width 5 offset 0"
     promoter        complement(5055..5137)
                     /note="lac"
                     /locus_tag="lac"
                     /label="lac"
                     /ApEinfo_label="lac"
                     /ApEinfo_fwdcolor="#346ee0"
                     /ApEinfo_revcolor="#346ee0"
                     /ApEinfo_graphicformat="arrow_data {{0 1 2 0 0 -1} {} 0}
                     width 5 offset 0"
     misc_feature    5279..5354
                     /note="SV40 origin"
                     /locus_tag="SV40 origin"
                     /label="SV40 origin"
                     /ApEinfo_label="SV40 origin"
                     /ApEinfo_fwdcolor="#7eff74"
                     /ApEinfo_revcolor="#7eff74"
                     /ApEinfo_graphicformat="arrow_data {{0 1 2 0 0 -1} {} 0}
                     width 5 offset 0"
     polyA_signal    5385..5459
                     /note="SV40 early region polyA"
                     /locus_tag="SV40 early region polyA"
                     /label="SV40 early region polyA"
                     /ApEinfo_label="SV40 early region polyA"
                     /ApEinfo_fwdcolor="#ff3eee"
                     /ApEinfo_revcolor="#ff3eee"
                     /ApEinfo_graphicformat="arrow_data {{0 1 2 0 0 -1} {} 0}
                     width 5 offset 0"
     polyA_signal    complement(5385..5459)
                     /note="SV40 late region polyA"
                     /locus_tag="SV40 late region polyA"
                     /label="SV40 late region polyA"
                     /ApEinfo_label="SV40 late region polyA"
                     /ApEinfo_fwdcolor="#ff3eee"
                     /ApEinfo_revcolor="#ff3eee"
                     /ApEinfo_graphicformat="arrow_data {{0 1 2 0 0 -1} {} 0}
                     width 5 offset 0"
     misc_feature    complement(5574..5975)
                     /note="pMB1 origin"
                     /locus_tag="pMB1 origin"
                     /label="pMB1 origin"
                     /ApEinfo_label="pMB1 origin"
                     /ApEinfo_fwdcolor="#7eff74"
                     /ApEinfo_revcolor="#7eff74"
                     /ApEinfo_graphicformat="arrow_data {{0 1 2 0 0 -1} {} 0}
                     width 5 offset 0"
     CDS             complement(6516..7376)
                     /note="bla"
                     /locus_tag="bla"
                     /label="bla"
                     /ApEinfo_label="bla"
                     /ApEinfo_fwdcolor="#e9d024"
                     /ApEinfo_revcolor="#e9d024"
                     /ApEinfo_graphicformat="arrow_data {{0 1 2 0 0 -1} {} 0}
                     width 5 offset 0"
ORIGIN
        1 cacctgggtc gacattgatt attgactagt tattaatagt aatcaattac ggggtcatta
       61 gttcatagcc catatatgga gttccgcgtt acataactta cggtaaatgg cccgcctggc
      121 tgaccgccca acgacccccg cccattgacg tcaataatga cgtatgttcc catagtaacg
      181 ccaataggga ctttccattg acgtcaatgg gtggagtatt tacggtaaac tgcccacttg
      241 gcagtacatc aagtgtatca tatgccaagt acgcccccta ttgacgtcaa tgacggtaaa
      301 tggcccgcct ggcattatgc ccagtacatg accttatggg actttcctac ttggcagtac
      361 atctacgtat tagtcatcgc tattaccatg gtcgaggtga gccccacgtt ctgcttcact
      421 ctccccatct cccccccctc cccaccccca attttgtatt tatttatttt ttaattattt
      481 tgtgcagcga tgggggcggg gggggggggg gggccccccc caggcggggc ggggcggggc
      541 gaggggcggg gcggggcgag gcggaaaggt gcggcggcag ccaatcagag cggcgcgctc
      601 cgaaagtttc cttttatggc gaggcggcgg cggcggcggc cctataaaaa gcgaagcgcg
      661 cggcgggcgg gagtcgttgc gcgctgcctt ccccccgtgc cccgctccgc cgccgcctcg
      721 cgccgcccgc cccggctctg actgaccgcg ttactcccac aggtgagcgg gcgggacggc
      781 ccttctcctc cgggctgtaa ttagcgcttg gtttaatgac ggcttgtttc ttttctgtgg
      841 ctgcgtgaaa gccttgaggg gctccgggag ggccctttgt gcggggggag cggctcgggg
      901 ggtgcgtgcg tgtgtgtgtg cgtggggagc gccgcgtgcg gctccgcgct gcccggcggc
      961 tgtgagcgct gcgggcgcgg cgcggggctt tgtgcgctcc gcagtgtgcg cgaggggagc
     1021 gcggccgggg gcggtgcccc gcggtgcggg gggggctgcg aggggaacaa aggctgcgtg
     1081 cggggtgtgt gcgtgggggg gtgagcaggg ggtgtgggcg cgtcggtcgg gctgcaaccc
     1141 cccctgcacc cccctccccg agttgctgag cacggcccgg cttcgggtgc ggggctccgt
     1201 acggggcgtg gcgcggggct cgccgtgccg ggcggggggt ggcggcaggt gggggtgccg
     1261 ggcggggcgg ggccgcctcg ggccggggag ggctcggggg aaggggcgcg gcggcccccg
     1321 gagcgccggc ggctgtcgag gcgcggcgag ccgcagccat tgccttttat ggtaatcgtg
     1381 cgagagggcg cagggacttc ctttgtccca aatctgtgcg gagccgaaat ctgggaggcg
     1441 ccgccgcacc ccctctagcg ggcgcggggc gaagcggtgc ggcgccggca ggaaggaaat
     1501 gggcggggag ggccttcgtg cgtcgccgcg ccgccgtccc cttctccctc tccagcctcg
     1561 gggctgtccg cggggggacg gctgccttcg ggggggacgg ggcagggcgg ggttcggctt
     1621 ctggcgtgtg accggcggct ctagagcctc tgctaaccat gttcatgcct tcttcttttt
     1681 cctacagctc ctgggcaacg tgctggttat tgtgctgtct catcattttg gcaaagaatt
     1741 cgccatggtg tctaagggcg aagagctgat taaggagaac atgcacatga agctgtacat
     1801 ggagggcacc gtggacaacc atcacttcaa gtgcacatcc gagggcgaag gcaagcccta
     1861 cgagggcacc cagaccatga gaatcaaggt ggtcgagggc ggccctctcc ccttcgcctt
     1921 cgacatcctg gctactagct tcctctacgg cagcaagacc ttcatcaacc acacccaggg
     1981 catccccgac ttcttcaagc agtccttccc tgagggcttc acatgggaga gagtcaccac
     2041 atacgaagac gggggcgtgc tgaccgctac ccaggacacc agcctccagg acggctgcct
     2101 catctacaac gtcaagatca gaggggtgaa cttcacatcc aacggccctg tgatgcagaa
     2161 gaaaacactc ggctgggagg ccttcaccga gacgctgtac cccgctgacg gcggcctgga
     2221 aggcagaaac gacatggccc tgaagctcgt gggcgggagc catctgatcg caaacgccaa
     2281 gaccacatat agatccaaga aacccgctaa gaacctcaag atgcctggcg tctactatgt
     2341 ggactacaga ctggaaagaa tcaaggaggc caacaacgag acctacgtcg agcagcacga
     2401 ggtggcagtg gccagatact gcgacctccc tagcaaactg gggcacaagc ttaatggcgg
     2461 ctccggcggc cgctccgagg gccgcggcag cctgctgaca tgcggcgacg tggaagagaa
     2521 ccctggccct gtgggcagcg ccaacctgct gactgtgcac caaaacctgc ctgccctccc
     2581 tgtggatgcc acctctgatg aagtcaggaa gaacctgatg gacatgttca gggacaggca
     2641 ggccttctct gaacacacct ggaagatgct cctgtctgtg tgcagatcct gggctgcctg
     2701 gtgcaagctg aacaacagga aatggttccc tgctgaacct gaggatgtga gggactacct
     2761 cctgtacctg caagccagag gcctggctgt gaagaccatc caacagcacc tgggccagct
     2821 caacatgctg cacaggagat ctggcctgcc tcgcccttct gactccaatg ctgtgtccct
     2881 ggtgatgagg agaatcagaa aggagaatgt ggatgctggg gagagagcca agcaggccct
     2941 ggcctttgaa cgcactgact ttgaccaagt cagatccctg atggagaact ctgacagatg
     3001 ccaggacatc aggaacctgg ccttcctggg cattgcctac aacaccctgc tgcgcattgc
     3061 cgaaattgcc agaatcagag tgaaggacat ctcccgcacc gatggtggga gaatgctgat
     3121 ccacattggc aggaccaaga ccctggtgtc cacagctggt gtggagaagg ccctgtccct
     3181 gggggttacc aagctggtgg agagatggat ctctgtgtct ggtgtggctg atgaccccaa
     3241 caactacctg ttctgccggg tcagaaagaa tggtgtggct gccccttctg ccacctccca
     3301 actgtccacc cgggccctgg aagggatctt tgaggccacc caccgcctga tctatggtgc
     3361 caaggatgac tctgggcaga gatacctggc ctggtctggc cactctgcca gagtgggtgc
     3421 tgccagggac atggccaggg ctggtgtgtc catccctgaa atcatgcagg ctggtggctg
     3481 gaccaatgtg aacattgtga tgaactacat cagaaacctg gactctgaga ctggggccat
     3541 ggtgaggctg ctagaggatg gggacctcga gccatctgct ggagacatga gagctgccaa
     3601 cctttggcca agcccgctca tgatcaaacg ctctaagaag aacagcctgg ccttgtccct
     3661 gacggccgac cagatggtca gtgccttgtt ggatgctgag ccccccatac tctattccga
     3721 gtatgatcct accagaccct tcagtgaagc ttcgatgatg ggcttactga ccaacctggc
     3781 agacagggag ctggttcaca tgatcaactg ggcgaagagg gtgccaggct ttgtggattt
     3841 gaccctccat gatcaggtcc accttctaga atgtgcctgg ctagagatcc tgatgattgg
     3901 tctcgtctgg cgctccatgg agcacccagt gaagctactg tttgctccta acttgctctt
     3961 ggacaggaac cagggaaaat gtgtagaggg catggtggag atcttcgaca tgctgctggc
     4021 tacatcatct cggttccgca tgatgaatct gcagggagag gagtttgtgt gcctcaaatc
     4081 tattattttg cttaattctg gagtgtacac atttctgtcc agcaccctga agtctctgga
     4141 agagaaggac catatccacc gagtcctgga caagatcaca gacactttga tccacctgat
     4201 ggccaaggca ggcctgaccc tgcagcagca gcaccagcgg ctggcccagc tcctcctcat
     4261 cctctcccac atcaggcaca tgagtaacaa aggcatggag catctgtaca gcatgaagtg
     4321 caagaacgtg gtgcccctct atgacctgct gctggaggcg gcggacgccc accgcctaca
     4381 tgcgcccact agccgtggag gggcatccgt ggaggagacg gaccaaagcc acttggccac
     4441 tgcgggctct acttcatcgc attccttgca aaagtattac atcacggggg aggcagaggg
     4501 tttccctgcc acagcttgag gcgcgccgga tctttttccc tctgccaaaa attatgggga
     4561 catcatgaag ccccttgagc atctgacttc tggctaataa aggaaattta ttttcattgc
     4621 aatagtgtgt tggaattttt tgtgtctctc actcggaagg acatatggga gggcaaatca
     4681 tttaaaacat cagaatgagt atttggttta gagtttggca acatatgccc atatgctggc
     4741 tgccatgaac aaaggttggc tataaagagg tcatcagtat atgaaacagc cccctgctgt
     4801 ccattcctta ttccatagaa aagccttgac ttgaggttag atttttttta tattttgttt
     4861 tgtgttattt ttttctttaa catccctaaa attttcctta catgttttac tagccagatt
     4921 tttcctcctc tcctgactac tcccagtcat agctgtccct cttctcttat ggagatccct
     4981 cgacctgcag cccaagcttg gcgtaatcat ggtcatagct gtttcctgtg tgaaattgtt
     5041 atccgctcac aattccacac aacatacgag ccggaagcat aaagtgtaaa gcctgggtgc
     5101 ctaatgagtg agctaactca cattaattgc gttgcgctca ctgcccgctt tccagtcggg
     5161 aaacctgtcg tgccagcgga tccgcatctc aattagtcag caaccatagt cccgccccta
     5221 actccgccca tcccgcccct aactccgccc agttccgccc attctccgcc ccatggctga
     5281 ctaatttttt ttatttatgc agaggccgag gccgcctcgg cctctgagct attccagaag
     5341 tagtgaggag gcttttttgg aggcctaggc ttttgcaaaa agctaacttg tttattgcag
     5401 cttataatgg ttacaaataa agcaatagca tcacaaattt cacaaataaa gcattttttt
     5461 cactgcattc tagttgtggt ttgtccaaac tcatcaatgt atcttatcat gtctggatcc
     5521 gctgcattaa tgaatcggcc aacgcgcggg gagaggcggt ttgcgtattg ggcgctcttc
     5581 cgcttcctcg ctcactgact cgctgcgctc ggtcgttcgg ctgcggcgag cggtatcagc
     5641 tcactcaaag gcggtaatac ggttatccac agaatcaggg ataacgcagg aaagaacatg
     5701 tgagcaaaag gccagcaaaa ggccaggaac cgtaaaaagg ccgcgttgct ggcgtttttc
     5761 cataggctcc gcccccctga cgagcatcac aaaaatcgac gctcaagtca gaggtggcga
     5821 aacccgacag gactataaag ataccaggcg tttccccctg gaagctccct cgtgcgctct
     5881 cctgttccga ccctgccgct taccggatac ctgtccgcct ttctcccttc gggaagcgtg
     5941 gcgctttctc atagctcacg ctgtaggtat ctcagttcgg tgtaggtcgt tcgctccaag
     6001 ctgggctgtg tgcacgaacc ccccgttcag cccgaccgct gcgccttatc cggtaactat
     6061 cgtcttgagt ccaacccggt aagacacgac ttatcgccac tggcagcagc cactggtaac
     6121 aggattagca gagcgaggta tgtaggcggt gctacagagt tcttgaagtg gtggcctaac
     6181 tacggctaca ctagaagaac agtatttggt atctgcgctc tgctgaagcc agttaccttc
     6241 ggaaaaagag ttggtagctc ttgatccggc aaacaaacca ccgctggtag cggtggtttt
     6301 tttgtttgca agcagcagat tacgcgcaga aaaaaaggat ctcaagaaga tcctttgatc
     6361 ttttctacgg ggtctgacgc tcagtggaac gaaaactcac gttaagggat tttggtcatg
     6421 agattatcaa aaaggatctt cacctagatc cttttaaatt aaaaatgaag ttttaaatca
     6481 atctaaagta tatatgagta aacttggtct gacagttacc aatgcttaat cagtgaggca
     6541 cctatctcag cgatctgtct atttcgttca tccatagttg cctgactccc cgtcgtgtag
     6601 ataactacga tacgggaggg cttaccatct ggccccagtg ctgcaatgat accgcgagac
     6661 ccacgctcac cggctccaga tttatcagca ataaaccagc cagccggaag ggccgagcgc
     6721 agaagtggtc ctgcaacttt atccgcctcc atccagtcta ttaattgttg ccgggaagct
     6781 agagtaagta gttcgccagt taatagtttg cgcaacgttg ttgccattgc tacaggcatc
     6841 gtggtgtcac gctcgtcgtt tggtatggct tcattcagct ccggttccca acgatcaagg
     6901 cgagttacat gatcccccat gttgtgcaaa aaagcggtta gctccttcgg tcctccgatc
     6961 gttgtcagaa gtaagttggc cgcagtgtta tcactcatgg ttatggcagc actgcataat
     7021 tctcttactg tcatgccatc cgtaagatgc ttttctgtga ctggtgagta ctcaaccaag
     7081 tcattctgag aatagtgtat gcggcgaccg agttgctctt gcccggcgtc aatacgggat
     7141 aataccgcgc cacatagcag aactttaaaa gtgctcatca ttggaaaacg ttcttcgggg
     7201 cgaaaactct caaggatctt accgctgttg agatccagtt cgatgtaacc cactcgtgca
     7261 cccaactgat cttcagcatc ttttactttc accagcgttt ctgggtgagc aaaaacagga
     7321 aggcaaaatg ccgcaaaaaa gggaataagg gcgacacgga aatgttgaat actcatactc
     7381 ttcctttttc aatattattg aagcatttat cagggttatt gtctcatgag cggatacata
     7441 tttgaatgta tttagaaaaa taaacaaata ggggttccgc gcacatttcc ccgaaaagtg
     7501 c
//
