>Addgene plasmid #128173 | pCAGGS-mTagBFP2-T2A-iCreERT2 (PVGSA) | addgene full sequence | sequence record 254324 | Addgene NGS Result
CACCTGGGTCGACATTGATTATTGACTAGTTATTAATAGTAATCAATTACGGGGTCATTAGTTCATAGCC
CATATATGGAGTTCCGCGTTACATAACTTACGGTAAATGGCCCGCCTGGCTGACCGCCCAACGACCCCCG
CCCATTGACGTCAATAATGACGTATGTTCCCATAGTAACGCCAATAGGGACTTTCCATTGACGTCAATGG
GTGGAGTATTTACGGTAAACTGCCCACTTGGCAGTACATCAAGTGTATCATATGCCAAGTACGCCCCCTA
TTGACGTCAATGACGGTAAATGGCCCGCCTGGCATTATGCCCAGTACATGACCTTATGGGACTTTCCTAC
TTGGCAGTACATCTACGTATTAGTCATCGCTATTACCATGGTCGAGGTGAGCCCCACGTTCTGCTTCACT
CTCCCCATCTCCCCCCCCTCCCCACCCCCAATTTTGTATTTATTTATTTTTTAATTATTTTGTGCAGCGA
TGGGGGCGGGGGGGGGGGGGGGGCGCGCGCCGGGGGGGGGGGGGGGGGGGGGGGGGGGGGGGGGGGCGRG
GCGGRGAGGTGCGGCGGCAGCCAATCAGAGCGGCGCGCTCCGAAAGTTTCCTTTTATGGCGAGGCGGCGG
CGGCGGCGGCCCTATAAAAAGCGAAGCGCGCGGCGGGCGGGAGTCGCTGCGCGCTGCCTTCGCCCCGTGC
CCCGCTCCGCCGCCGCCTCGCGCCGCCCGCCCCGGCTCTGACTGACCGCGTTACTCCCACAGGTGAGCGG
GCGGGACGGCCCTTCTCCTCCGGGCTGTAATTAGCGCTTGGTTTAATGACGGCTTGTTTCTTTTCTGTGG
CTGCGTGAAAGCCTTGAGGGGCTCCGGGAGGGCCCTTTGTGCGGGGGGAGCGGCTCGGGGGGTGCGTGCG
TGTGTGTGTGCGTGGGGAGCGCCGCGTGCGGCTCCGCGCTGCCCGGCGGCTGTGAGCGCTGCGGGCGCGG
CGCGGGGCTTTGTGCGCTCCGCAGTGTGCGCGAGGGGAGCGCGGCCGGGGGCGGTGCCCCGCGGTGCGGG
GGGGGCTGCGAGGGGAACAAAGGCTGCGTGCGGGGTGTGTGCGTGGGGGGGTGAGCAGGGGGTGTGGGCG
CGTCGGTCGGGCTGCAACCCCCCCTGCACCCCCCTCCCCGAGTTGCTGAGCACGGCCCGGCTTCGGGTGC
GGGGCTCCGTACGGGGCGTGGCGCGGGGCTCGCCGTGCCGGGCGGGGGGTGGCGGCAGGTGGGGGTGCCG
GGCGGGGCGGGGCCGCCTCGGGCCGGGGAGGGCTCGGGGGAGGGGCGCGGCGGCCCCCGGAGCGCCGGCG
GCTGTCGAGGCGCGGCGAGCCGCAGCCATTGCCTTTTATGGTAATCGTGCGAGAGGGCGCAGGGACTTCC
TTTGTCCCAAATCTGTGCGGAGCCGAAATCTGGGAGGCGCCGCCGCACCCCCTCTAGCGGGCGCGGGGCG
AAGCGGTGCGGCGCCGGCAGGAAGGAAATGGGCGGGGAGGGCCTTCGTGCGTCGCCGCGCCGCCGTCCCC
TTCTCCCTCTCCAGCCTCGGGGCTGTCCGCGGGGGGACGGCTGCCTTCGGGGGGGACGGGGCAGGGCGGG
GTTCGGCTTCTGGCGTGTGACCGGCGGCTCTAGAGCCTCTGCTAACCATGTTCATGCCTTCTTCTTTTTC
CTACAGCTCCTGGGCAACGTGCTGGTTATTGTGCTGTCTCATCATTTTGGCAAAGAATTCGCCATGGTGT
CTAAGGGCGAAGAGCTGATTAAGGAGAACATGCACATGAAGCTGTACATGGAGGGCACCGTGGACAACCA
TCACTTCAAGTGCACATCCGAGGGCGAAGGCAAGCCCTACGAGGGCACCCAGACCATGAGAATCAAGGTG
GTCGAGGGCGGCCCTCTCCCCTTCGCCTTCGACATCCTGGCTACTAGCTTCCTCTACGGCAGCAAGACCT
TCATCAACCACACCCAGGGCATCCCCGACTTCTTCAAGCAGTCCTTCCCTGAGGGCTTCACATGGGAGAG
AGTCACCACATACGAAGACGGGGGCGTGCTGACCGCTACCCAGGACACCAGCCTCCAGGACGGCTGCCTC
ATCTACAACGTCAAGATCAGAGGGGTGAACTTCACATCCAACGGCCCTGTGATGCAGAAGAAAACACTCG
GCTGGGAGGCCTTCACCGAGACGCTGTACCCCGCTGACGGCGGCCTGGAAGGCAGAAACGACATGGCCCT
GAAGCTCGTGGGCGGGAGCCATCTGATCGCAAACGCCAAGACCACATATAGATCCAAGAAACCCGCTAAG
AACCTCAAGATGCCTGGCGTCTACTATGTGGACTACAGACTGGAAAGAATCAAGGAGGCCAACAACGAGA
CCTACGTCGAGCAGCACGAGGTGGCAGTGGCCAGATACTGCGACCTCCCTAGCAAACTGGGGCACAAGCT
TAATGGCGGCTCCGGCGGCCGCTCCGAGGGCCGCGGCAGCCTGCTGACATGCGGCGACGTGGAAGAGAAC
CCTGGCCCTGTGGGCAGCGCCAACCTGCTGACTGTGCACCAAAACCTGCCTGCCCTCCCTGTGGATGCCA
CCTCTGATGAAGTCAGGAAGAACCTGATGGACATGTTCAGGGACAGGCAGGCCTTCTCTGAACACACCTG
GAAGATGCTCCTGTCTGTGTGCAGATCCTGGGCTGCCTGGTGCAAGCTGAACAACAGGAAATGGTTCCCT
GCTGAACCTGAGGATGTGAGGGACTACCTCCTGTACCTGCAAGCCAGAGGCCTGGCTGTGAAGACCATCC
AACAGCACCTGGGCCAGCTCAACATGCTGCACAGGAGATCTGGCCTGCCTCGCCCTTCTGACTCCAATGC
TGTGTCCCTGGTGATGAGGAGAATCAGAAAGGAGAATGTGGATGCTGGGGAGAGAGCCAAGCAGGCCCTG
GCCTTTGAACGCACTGACTTTGACCAAGTCAGATCCCTGATGGAGAACTCTGACAGATGCCAGGACATCA
GGAACCTGGCCTTCCTGGGCATTGCCTACAACACCCTGCTGCGCATTGCCGAAATTGCCAGAATCAGAGT
GAAGGACATCTCCCGCACCGATGGTGGGAGAATGCTGATCCACATTGGCAGGACCAAGACCCTGGTGTCC
ACAGCTGGTGTGGAGAAGGCCCTGTCCCTGGGGGTTACCAAGCTGGTGGAGAGATGGATCTCTGTGTCTG
GTGTGGCTGATGACCCCAACAACTACCTGTTCTGCCGGGTCAGAAAGAATGGTGTGGCTGCCCCTTCTGC
CACCTCCCAACTGTCCACCCGGGCCCTGGAAGGGATCTTTGAGGCCACCCACCGCCTGATCTATGGTGCC
AAGGATGACTCTGGGCAGAGATACCTGGCCTGGTCTGGCCACTCTGCCAGAGTGGGTGCTGCCAGGGACA
TGGCCAGGGCTGGTGTGTCCATCCCTGAAATCATGCAGGCTGGTGGCTGGACCAATGTGAACATTGTGAT
GAACTACATCAGAAACCTGGACTCTGAGACTGGGGCCATGGTGAGGCTGCTAGAGGATGGGGACCTCGAG
CCATCTGCTGGAGACATGAGAGCTGCCAACCTTTGGCCAAGCCCGCTCATGATCAAACGCTCTAAGAAGA
ACAGCCTGGCCTTGTCCCTGACGGCCGACCAGATGGTCAGTGCCTTGTTGGATGCTGAGCCCCCCATACT
CTATTCCGAGTATGATCCTACCAGACCCTTCAGTGAAGCTTCGATGATGGGCTTACTGACCAACCTGGCA
GACAGGGAGCTGGTTCACATGATCAACTGGGCGAAGAGGGTGCCAGGCTTTGTGGATTTGACCCTCCATG
ATCAGGTCCACCTTCTAGAATGTGCCTGGCTAGAGATCCTGATGATTGGTCTCGTCTGGCGCTCCATGGA
GCACCCAGTGAAGCTACTGTTTGCTCCTAACTTGCTCTTGGACAGGAACCAGGGAAAATGTGTAGAGGGC
ATGGTGGAGATCTTCGACATGCTGCTGGCTACATCATCTCGGTTCCGCATGATGAATCTGCAGGGAGAGG
AGTTTGTGTGCCTCAAATCTATTATTTTGCTTAATTCTGGAGTGTACACATTTCTGTCCAGCACCCTGAA
GTCTCTGGAAGAGAAGGACCATATCCACCGAGTCCTGGACAAGATCACAGACACTTTGATCCACCTGATG
GCCAAGGCAGGCCTGACCCTGCAGCAGCAGCACCAGCGGCTGGCCCAGCTCCTCCTCATCCTCTCCCACA
TCAGGCACATGAGTAACAAAGGCATGGAGCATCTGTACAGCATGAAGTGCAAGAACGTGGTGCCCCTCTA
TGACCTGCTGCTGGAGGCGGCGGACGCCCACCGCCTACATGCGCCCACTAGCCGTGGAGGGGCATCCGTG
GAGGAGACGGACCAAAGCCACTTGGCCACTGCGGGCTCTACTTCATCGCATTCCTTGCAAAAGTATTACA
TCACGGGGGAGGCAGAGGGTTTCCCTGCCACAGCTTGAGGCGCGCCGGATCTTTTTCCCTCTGCCAAAAA
TTATGGGGACATCATGAAGCCCCTTGAGCATCTGACTTCTGGCTAATAAAGGAAATTTATTTTCATTGCA
ATAGTGTGTTGGAATTTTTTGTGTCTCTCACTCGGAAGGACATATGGGAGGGCAAATCATTTAAAACATC
AGAATGAGTATTTGGTTTAGAGTTTGGCAACATATGCCCATATGCTGGCTGCCATGAACAAAGGTTGGCT
ATAAAGAGGTCATCAGTATATGAAACAGCCCCCTGCTGTCCATTCCTTATTCCATAGAAAAGCCTTGACT
TGAGGTTAGATTTTTTTTATATTTTGTTTTGTGTTATTTTTTTCTTTAACATCCCTAAAATTTTCCTTAC
ATGTTTTACTAGCCAGATTTTTCCTCCTCTCCTGACTACTCCCAGTCATAGCTGTCCCTCTTCTCTTATG
GAGATCCCTCGACCTGCAGCCCAAGCTTGGCGTAATCATGGTCATAGCTGTTTCCTGTGTGAAATTGTTA
TCCGCTCACAATTCCACACAACATACGAGCCGGAAGCATAAAGTGTAAAGCCTGGGGTGCCTAATGAGTG
AGCTAACTCACATTAATTGCGTTGCGCTCACTGCCCGCTTTCCAGTCGGGAAACCTGTCGTGCCAGCGGA
TCCGCATCTCAATTAGTCAGCAACCATAGTCCCGCCCCTAACTCCGCCCATCCCGCCCCTAACTCCGCCC
AGTTCCGCCCATTCTCCGCCCCATGGCTGACTAATTTTTTTTATTTATGCAGAGGCCGAGGCCGCCTCGG
CCTCTGAGCTATTCCAGAAGTAGTGAGGAGGCTTTTTTGGAGGCCTAGGCTTTTGCAAAAAGCTAACTTG
TTTATTGCAGCTTATAATGGTTACAAATAAAGCAATAGCATCACAAATTTCACAAATAAAGCATTTTTTT
CACTGCATTCTAGTTGTGGTTTGTCCAAACTCATCAATGTATCTTATCATGTCTGGATCCGCTGCATTAA
TGAATCGGCCAACGCGCGGGGAGAGGCGGTTTGCGTATTGGGCGCTCTTCCGCTTCCTCGCTCACTGACT
CGCTGCGCTCGGTCGTTCGGCTGCGGCGAGCGGTATCAGCTCACTCAAAGGCGGTAATACGGTTATCCAC
AGAATCAGGGGATAACGCAGGAAAGAACATGTGAGCAAAAGGCCAGCAAAAGGCCAGGAACCGTAAAAAG
GCCGCGTTGCTGGCGTTTTTCCATAGGCTCCGCCCCCCTGACGAGCATCACAAAAATCGACGCTCAAGTC
AGAGGTGGCGAAACCCGACAGGACTATAAAGATACCAGGCGTTTCCCCCTGGAAGCTCCCTCGTGCGCTC
TCCTGTTCCGACCCTGCCGCTTACCGGATACCTGTCCGCCTTTCTCCCTTCGGGAAGCGTGGCGCTTTCT
CATAGCTCACGCTGTAGGTATCTCAGTTCGGTGTAGGTCGTTCGCTCCAAGCTGGGCTGTGTGCACGAAC
CCCCCGTTCAGCCCGACCGCTGCGCCTTATCCGGTAACTATCGTCTTGAGTCCAACCCGGTAAGACACGA
CTTATCGCCACTGGCAGCAGCCACTGGTAACAGGATTAGCAGAGCGAGGTATGTAGGCGGTGCTACAGAG
TTCTTGAAGTGGTGGCCTAACTACGGCTACACTAGAAGAACAGTATTTGGTATCTGCGCTCTGCTGAAGC
CAGTTACCTTCGGAAAAAGAGTTGGTAGCTCTTGATCCGGCAAACAAACCACCGCTGGTAGCGGTGGTTT
TTTTGTTTGCAAGCAGCAGATTACGCGCAGAAAAAAAGGATCTCAAGAAGATCCTTTGATCTTTTCTACG
GGGTCTGACGCTCAGTGGAACGAAAACTCACGTTAAGGGATTTTGGTCATGAGATTATCAAAAAGGATCT
TCACCTAGATCCTTTTAAATTAAAAATGAAGTTTTAAATCAATCTAAAGTATATATGAGTAAACTTGGTC
TGACAGTTACCAATGCTTAATCAGTGAGGCACCTATCTCAGCGATCTGTCTATTTCGTTCATCCATAGTT
GCCTGACTCCCCGTCGTGTAGATAACTACGATACGGGAGGGCTTACCATCTGGCCCCAGTGCTGCAATGA
TACCGCGAGACCCACGCTCACCGGCTCCAGATTTATCAGCAATAAACCAGCCAGCCGGAAGGGCCGAGCG
CAGAAGTGGTCCTGCAACTTTATCCGCCTCCATCCAGTCTATTAATTGTTGCCGGGAAGCTAGAGTAAGT
AGTTCGCCAGTTAATAGTTTGCGCAACGTTGTTGCCATTGCTACAGGCATCGTGGTGTCACGCTCGTCGT
TTGGTATGGCTTCATTCAGCTCCGGTTCCCAACGATCAAGGCGAGTTACATGATCCCCCATGTTGTGCAA
AAAAGCGGTTAGCTCCTTCGGTCCTCCGATCGTTGTCAGAAGTAAGTTGGCCGCAGTGTTATCACTCATG
GTTATGGCAGCACTGCATAATTCTCTTACTGTCATGCCATCCGTAAGATGCTTTTCTGTGACTGGTGAGT
ACTCAACCAAGTCATTCTGAGAATAGTGTATGCGGCGACCGAGTTGCTCTTGCCCGGCGTCAATACGGGA
TAATACCGCGCCACATAGCAGAACTTTAAAAGTGCTCATCATTGGAAAACGTTCTTCGGGGCGAAAACTC
TCAAGGATCTTACCGCTGTTGAGATCCAGTTCGATGTAACCCACTCGTGCACCCAACTGATCTTCAGCAT
CTTTTACTTTCACCAGCGTTTCTGGGTGAGCAAAAACAGGAAGGCAAAATGCCGCAAAAAAGGGAATAAG
GGCGACACGGAAATGTTGAATACTCATACTCTTCCTTTTTCAATATTATTGAAGCATTTATCAGGGTTAT
TGTCTCATGAGCGGATACATATTTGAATGTATTTAGAAAAATAAACAAATAGGGGTTCCGCGCACATTTC
CCCGAAAAGTGC
Features (pLannotate 1.2.2; 19 found; start..end, strand, type, name):
     11..390     +  enhancer       CMV enhancer: human cytomegalovirus immediate early enhancer
    392..669     +  promoter       chicken β-actin promoter: No description available
    670..1686    +  intron         chimeric intron: chimera between introns from chicken β-actin and rabbit β-globin
   1684..1740    +  CDS            HBB (fragment): HBB_LEPEU - Experimental evidence at protein level: Swiss-Prot protein existence level 1. Involved in oxygen transport from the lung to the various peripheral tissues. From Lepus europaeus (European hare).
   1744..2454    +  CDS            mTagBFP2: mTagBFP2 is a basic (constitutively fluorescent) blue fluorescent protein published in 2011, derived from Entacmaea quadricolor. It is reported to be a very rapidly-maturing monomer with very low acid sensitivity.
   2539..3564    +  CDS            cre: RECR_BPP1 - Experimental evidence at protein level: Swiss-Prot protein existence level 1. Catalyzes site-specific recombination between two 34-base- pair LOXP sites. Its role is to maintain the phage genome as a monomeric unit-copy plasmid in the lysogenic state. From Escherichia phage P1 (Bacteriophage P1).
   3577..4512    +  CDS            ERT2: mutated ligand-binding domain of the human estrogen receptor (Feil et al., 1997)
   4595..4650    +  polyA_signal   β-globin poly(A) signal: rabbit β-globin polyadenylation signal (Gil and Proudfoot, 1987)
   5035..5051    -  protein_bind   lac operator: The lac repressor binds to the lac operator to inhibit transcription in E. coli. This inhibition can be relieved by adding lactose or isopropyl-β-D-thiogalactopyranoside (IPTG). lac repressor encoded by lacI
   5059..5089    -  promoter       lac promoter: promoter for the E. coli lac operon
   5104..5125    -  protein_bind   CAP binding site: CAP binding activates transcription in the presence of cAMP. E. coli catabolite activator protein
   5138..5177    -  CDS            lacI (fragment): lac repressor; lacI; The lac repressor binds to the lac operator to inhibit transcription in E. coli. This inhibition can be relieved by adding lactose or isopropyl-β-D-thiogalactopyranoside (IPTG).
   5184..5206    +  promoter       SV40 promoter (fragment): SV40 enhancer and early promoter
   5230..5365    +  rep_origin     SV40 ori: SV40 origin of replication
   5385..5519    +  polyA_signal   SV40 poly(A) signal: SV40 polyadenylation signal
   5521..5575    -  CDS            lacI (fragment): lac repressor; lacI; The lac repressor binds to the lac operator to inhibit transcription in E. coli. This inhibition can be relieved by adding lactose or isopropyl-β-D-thiogalactopyranoside (IPTG).
   5758..6346    -  rep_origin     ori: high-copy-number ColE1/pMB1/pBR322/pUC origin of replication
   6517..7377    -  CDS            AmpR: β-lactamase; bla; confers resistance to ampicillin, carbenicillin, and related antibiotics
   7378..7482    -  promoter       AmpR promoter: bla
