[The description below was written by a language model from this plasmid's Addgene catalogue record, the feature table of its GenBank file and pLannotate feature annotations shown in this document.]
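Description:
pCAGGS-mTagBFP2-T2A-iCreERT2 (PVGSA) is a mammalian expression plasmid of about 7.5 kb built on the pCAGGS backbone and designed to deliver a tamoxifen-regulated Cre recombinase together with a blue fluorescent marker. It is maintained in E. coli through a high-copy pMB1/ColE1-type origin and selected with ampicillin via the bla (β-lactamase) gene and its native promoter. The backbone also carries remnants of the lac promoter/operator region, an SV40 origin of replication, which can support episomal amplification in cells expressing SV40 large T antigen, and an SV40 polyadenylation signal. No mammalian selection marker is annotated.

The payload is a single synthetic open reading frame driven by the CAG promoter arrangement: the human CMV immediate-early enhancer, the chicken β-actin promoter and a chimeric β-actin/β-globin intron, which together give strong, broadly active transcription. The transcript is terminated by the rabbit β-globin 3′ UTR and polyadenylation signal. The coding region begins with monomeric mTagBFP2, followed by a T2A self-cleaving peptide and then iCre, a codon-improved Cre, fused to ERT2, the mutated ligand-binding domain of the human estrogen receptor. Ribosomal skipping at T2A yields separate BFP and iCre-ERT2 proteins from one mRNA, so blue fluorescence reports which cells express the recombinase. The ERT2 fusion keeps Cre inactive until 4-hydroxytamoxifen is supplied, allowing inducible recombination at loxP sites. The "PVGSA" designation refers to the N-terminus of the recombinase, presumably the residues remaining after T2A cleavage, although the record does not explain its significance. The two sequence records differ by one nucleotide in length but agree in feature content.
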