Addgene plasmid #128173: pCAGGS-mTagBFP2-T2A-iCreERT2 (PVGSA)
Purpose: Monomeric TagBFP2 and iCre-ERT2 recombinase (PVGSA N-terminus)
Depositing lab: Mario Capecchi. Depositing organization: University of Utah.
Backbone
  Vector backbone: pCAGGS
  Vector type: Mammalian Expression, Cre/Lox
Growth in bacteria
  Bacterial resistance: Ampicillin, 100 μg/mL
  Growth temperature: 30°C
  Growth strain: DH10B
  Copy number: High Copy
Gene/Insert
  Gene/Insert name: mTagBFP2-T2A-iCreERT2
  Species: Synthetic
Resource information
  A portion of this plasmid was derived from a plasmid made by: pCAGGS is from BCCM/LMBP. mTagBFP2 is from Michael Davidson. iCre is from Rolf Sprengel. ERT2 is from Pierre Chambon.
Terms and licenses: Academic/Nonprofit Terms; Industry Terms: Not Available to Industry
How to cite: pCAGGS-mTagBFP2-T2A-iCreERT2 (PVGSA) was a gift from Mario Capecchi (Addgene plasmid # 128173 ; http://n2t.net/addgene:128173 ; RRID:Addgene_128173)
